>Addgene plasmid #51590 | pCMV-myc-Rem2 S69A | depositor full sequence | sequence record 78873 | pCMV-myc-Rem2 S69A sequence 4804 bps
GAGTTCGAGCTTGCATGCCTGCAGGTCGTTACATAACTTACGGTAAATGGCCCGCCTGGCTGACCGCCCA
ACGACCCCCGCCCATTGACGTCAATAATGACGTATGTTCCCATAGTAACGCCAATAGGGACTTTCCATTG
ACGTCAATGGGTGGAGTATTTACGGTAAACTGCCCACTTGGCAGTACATCAAGTGTATCATATGCCAAGT
ACGCCCCCTATTGACGTCAATGACGGTAAATGGCCCGCCTGGCATTATGCCCAGTACATGACCTTATGGG
ACTTTCCTACTTGGCAGTACATCTACGTATTAGTCATCGCTATTACCATGGTGATGCGGTTTTGGCAGTA
CATCAATGGGCGTGGATAGCGGTTTGACTCACGGGGATTTCCAAGTCTCCACCCCATTGACGTCAATGGG
AGTTTGTTTTGGCACCAAAATCAACGGGACTTTCCAAAATGTCGTAACAACTCCGCCCCATTGACGCAAA
TGGGCGGTAGGCGTGTACGGTGGGAGGTCTATATAAGCAGAGCTCGTTTAGTGAACCGTCAGATCGCCTG
GAGACGCCATCCACGCTGTTTTGACCTCCATAGAAGACACCGGGACCGATCCAGCCTCCGGACTCTAGAG
GATCCGGTACTAGAGGAACTGAAAAACCAGAAAGTTAACTGGTAAGTTTAGTCTTTTTGTCTTTTATTTC
AGGTCCCGGATCCGGTGGTGGTGCAAATCAAAGAACTGCTCCTCAGTGGATGTTGCCTTTACTTCTAGGC
CTGTACGGAAGTGTTACTTCTGCTCTAAAAGCTGCGGAATTGTACCCGCGGGCCCACCATGGCATCAATG
CAGAAGCTGATCTCAGAGGAGGACCTGCTTATGGCCATGGAGGCCCGAATTCACATGCACACGGACCTTG
ACACCGACATGGACATGGACATAGAAATCGTAGCACTTTGTTCTTCCAGCAGCCGCCAGGCCTCCCCACT
GGGGACACCCACACCAGAAGCAGATACTACACTTCTGAAACAGAAGCCAGAGAAACTGTTAGCAGAGTTG
GACCTGAGCGGGCCTCCTCCTGCTCCTGGGGTCCCCAGACGAAGAGGAGCCATGCCCGTGCCCTACAAAC
ACCAGCTGCGGCGGGCCCAAGCTGTAGATGAACTTGACTGGCCACCCCAGGCCTCCCCCTCTGGCTCCTC
TGACTCCTTGGGCTCAGGGGAGGCAGCCCTTACCCAAAAAGATGGCGTCTTTAAGGTCATGCTCGTGGGG
GAGAGTGGCGTGGGCAAGAGCACTCTAGCGGGCACTTTTGGAGGTCTCCAGGGAGACCATGCTCACGAGA
TGGAAAATTCCGAGGACACCTATGAGAGGCGAATTATGGTGGACAAAGAAGAAGTGACTTTAATTGTTTA
TGACATCTGGGAACAGGGAGATGCAGGAGGATGGCTGCAGGATCACTGCCTTCAGACGGGGGATGCCTTT
CTCATCGTCTTCTCAGTGACAGATCGACGAAGCTTCTCTAAAGTTCCAGAAACCCTTCTTCGGCTCCGGG
CTGGGAGGCCCCACCATGACCTACCTGTCATCCTTGTTGGAAATAAGAGTGACCTGGCCCGCTCCCGGGA
GGTATCACTGGAGGAGGGTCGCCATCTGGCTGGGACGCTGAGCTGCAAGCACATCGAGACGTCGGCCGCT
CTCCACCACAACACTCGTGAGCTCTTCGAGGGTGCTGTGCGTCAGATCAGGCTGCGGCGGGGCCGGGGTC
ATGCCGGGGGCCAGCGACCCGAACCTAGCAGCCCGGACGGCCCCGCGCCGCCTACGCGCCGTGAGAGCCT
CACCAAGAAAGCTAAGCGCTTCCTCGCCAACCTGGTGCCGCGCAACGCTAAGTTCTTCAAGCAACGCTCC
AGGTCATGTCACGACCTCTCTGTGCTCTGACTCGAGGTACCGCGGCCGCGGGGATCCAGACATGATAAGA
TACATTGATGAGTTTGGACAAACCACAACTAGAATGCAGTGAAAAAAATGCTTTATTTGTGAAATTTGTG
ATGCTATTGCTTTATTTGTAACCATTATAAGCTGCAATAAACAAGTTAACAACAACAATTGCATTCATTT
TATGTTTCAGGTTCAGGGGGAGGTGTGGGAGGTTTTTTCGGATCCTCTAGAGTCGATCTGCAGGCATGCT
AGCTTGGCGTAATCATGGTCATAGCTGTTTCCTGTGTGAAATTGTTATCCGCTCACAATTCCACACAACA
TACGAGCCGGAAGCATAAAGTGTAAAGCCTGGGGTGCCTAATGAGTGAGCTAACTCACATTAATTGCGTT
GCGCTCACTGCCCGCTTTCCAGTCGGGAAACCTGTCGTGCCAGCTGCATTAATGAATCGGCCAACGCGCG
GGGAGAGGCGGTTTGCGTATTGGGCGCTCTTCCGCTTCCTCGCTCACTGACTCGCTGCGCTCGGTCGTTC
GGCTGCGGCGAGCGGTATCAGCTCACTCAAAGGCGGTAATACGGTTATCCACAGAATCAGGGGATAACGC
AGGAAAGAACATGTGAGCAAAAGGCCAGCAAAAGGCCAGGAACCGTAAAAAGGCCGCGTTGCTGGCGTTT
TTCCATAGGCTCCGCCCCCCTGACGAGCATCACAAAAATCGACGCTCAAGTCAGAGGTGGCGAAACCCGA
CAGGACTATAAAGATACCAGGCGTTTCCCCCTGGAAGCTCCCTCGTGCGCTCTCCTGTTCCGACCCTGCC
GCTTACCGGATACCTGTCCGCCTTTCTCCCTTCGGGAAGCGTGGCGCTTTCTCATAGCTCACGCTGTAGG
TATCTCAGTTCGGTGTAGGTCGTTCGCTCCAAGCTGGGCTGTGTGCACGAACCCCCCGTTCAGCCCGACC
GCTGCGCCTTATCCGGTAACTATCGTCTTGAGTCCAACCCGGTAAGACACGACTTATCGCCACTGGCAGC
AGCCACTGGTAACAGGATTAGCAGAGCGAGGTATGTAGGCGGTGCTACAGAGTTCTTGAAGTGGTGGCCT
AACTACGGCTACACTAGAAGGACAGTATTTGGTATCTGCGCTCTGCTGAAGCCAGTTACCTTCGGAAAAA
GAGTTGGTAGCTCTTGATCCGGCAAACAAACCACCGCTGGTAGCGGTGGTTTTTTTGTTTGCAAGCAGCA
GATTACGCGCAGAAAAAAAGGATCTCAAGAAGATCCTTTGATCTTTTCTACGGGGTCTGACGCTCAGTGG
AACGAAAACTCACGTTAAGGGATTTTGGTCATGAGATTATCAAAAAGGATCTTCACCTAGATCCTTTTAA
ATTAAAAATGAAGTTTTAAATCAATCTAAAGTATATATGAGTAAACTTGGTCTGACAGTTACCAATGCTT
AATCAGTGAGGCACCTATCTCAGCGATCTGTCTATTTCGTTCATCCATAGTTGCCTGACTCCCCGTCGTG
TAGATAACTACGATACGGGAGGGCTTACCATCTGGCCCCAGTGCTGCAATGATACCGCGAGACCCACGCT
CACCGGCTCCAGATTTATCAGCAATAAACCAGCCAGCCGGAAGGGCCGAGCGCAGAAGTGGTCCTGCAAC
TTTATCCGCCTCCATCCAGTCTATTAATTGTTGCCGGGAAGCTAGAGTAAGTAGTTCGCCAGTTAATAGT
TTGCGCAACGTTGTTGCCATTGCTACAGGCATCGTGGTGTCACGCTCGTCGTTTGGTATGGCTTCATTCA
GCTCCGGTTCCCAACGATCAAGGCGAGTTACATGATCCCCCATGTTGTGCAAAAAAGCGGTTAGCTCCTT
CGGTCCTCCGATCGTTGTCAGAAGTAAGTTGGCCGCAGTGTTATCACTCATGGTTATGGCAGCACTGCAT
AATTCTCTTACTGTCATGCCATCCGTAAGATGCTTTTCTGTGACTGGTGAGTACTCAACCAAGTCATTCT
GAGAATAGTGTATGCGGCGACCGAGTTGCTCTTGCCCGGCGTCAATACGGGATAATACCGCGCCACATAG
CAGAACTTTAAAAGTGCTCATCATTGGAAAACGTTCTTCGGGGCGAAAACTCTCAAGGATCTTACCGCTG
TTGAGATCCAGTTCGATGTAACCCACTCGTGCACCCAACTGATCTTCAGCATCTTTTACTTTCACCAGCG
TTTCTGGGTGAGCAAAAACAGGAAGGCAAAATGCCGCAAAAAAGGGAATAAGGGCGACACGGAAATGTTG
AATACTCATACTCTTCCTTTTTCAATATTATTGAAGCATTTATCAGGGTTATTGTCTCATGAGCGGATAC
ATATTTGAATGTATTTAGAAAAATAAACAAATAGGGGTTCCGCGCACATTTCCCCGAAAAGTGCCACCTG
ACGTCTAAGAAACCATTATTATCATGACATTAACCTATAAAAATAGGCGTATCACGAGGCCCTTTCGTCT
CGCGCGTTTCGGTGATGACGGTGAAAACCTCTGACACATGCAGCTCCCGGAGACGGTCACAGCTTGTCTG
TAAGCGGATGCCGGGAGCAGACAAGCCCGTCAGGGCGCGTCAGCGGGTGTTGGCGGGTGTCGGGGCTGGC
TTAACTATGCGGCATCAGAGCAGATTGTACTGAGAGTGCACCATATGCGGTGTGAAATACCGCACAGATG
CGTAAGGAGAAAATACCGCATCAGGCGCCATTCGCCATTCAGGCTGCGCAACTGTTGGGAAGGGCGATCG
GTGCGGGCCTCTTCGCTATTACGCCAGCTGGCGAAAGGGGGATGTGCTGCAAGGCGATTAAGTTGGGTAA
CGCCAGGGTTTTCCCAGTCACGACGTTGTAAAACGACGGCCAGT
Features (pLannotate 1.2.2; 16 found; start..end, strand, type, name):
      8..28      -  misc_feature   MCS (fragment): pUC18/19 multiple cloning site
     27..330     +  enhancer       CMV enhancer: human cytomegalovirus immediate early enhancer
    331..534     +  promoter       CMV promoter: human cytomegalovirus (CMV) immediate early promoter
    672..768     +  intron         SV40 intron: modified SV40 intron with splice donor and acceptor sites
    895..1917    +  CDS            Rem2: REM2_MOUSE - Experimental evidence at protein level: Swiss-Prot protein existence level 1. Binds GTP saturably and exhibits a low intrinsic rate of GTP hydrolysis. From Mus musculus (Mouse).
   1943..2077    -  polyA_signal   SV40 poly(A) signal: SV40 polyadenylation signal
   2212..2228    -  protein_bind   lac operator: The lac repressor binds to the lac operator to inhibit transcription in E. coli. This inhibition can be relieved by adding lactose or isopropyl-β-D-thiogalactopyranoside (IPTG). lac repressor encoded by lacI
   2236..2266    -  promoter       lac promoter: promoter for the E. coli lac operon
   2281..2302    -  protein_bind   CAP binding site: CAP binding activates transcription in the presence of cAMP. E. coli catabolite activator protein
   2315..2407    -  CDS            lacI (fragment): lac repressor; lacI; The lac repressor binds to the lac operator to inhibit transcription in E. coli. This inhibition can be relieved by adding lactose or isopropyl-β-D-thiogalactopyranoside (IPTG).
   2590..3178    -  rep_origin     ori: high-copy-number ColE1/pMB1/pBR322/pUC origin of replication
   3349..4209    -  CDS            AmpR: β-lactamase; bla; confers resistance to ampicillin, carbenicillin, and related antibiotics
   4210..4314    -  promoter       AmpR promoter: bla
   4409..4444    +  CDS            rop (fragment): Rop protein, which maintains plasmids at low copy number; rop
   4546..4645    +  misc_feature   bom (fragment): basis of mobility region from pBR322
   4651..2       -  CDS            lacZα (fragment) (across the origin): LacZα fragment of β-galactosidase; lacZ fragment
