[The description below was written by a language model from this plasmid's Addgene catalogue record and pLannotate feature annotations shown in this document.]
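Description:
pCMV-myc-Rem2 S69A is a mammalian expression plasmid of about 4.8 kb, built on a pCMV backbone, that drives production of a myc-tagged point mutant of the mouse small GTPase Rem2. It is propagated in E. coli through a high-copy ColE1/pUC-type origin and selected with ampicillin via the β-lactamase gene and its native promoter. The remaining bacterial annotations (lac promoter and operator, CAP site, and fragments of lacI, lacZα, rop and bom) are leftovers of the pUC/pBR322 ancestry of the backbone and have no role in the expression cassette. No mammalian selection marker is annotated, which fits use in transient transfection.

The expression cassette consists of the human cytomegalovirus immediate-early enhancer and promoter, followed by a modified SV40 intron with splice donor and acceptor sites that helps transcript processing, then the Rem2 open reading frame of roughly 1 kb cloned between EcoRI and KpnI, and an SV40 polyadenylation signal. The myc epitope is supplied by the backbone at the N terminus. The depositor notes that its first residue differs from the standard myc sequence, and it is not annotated separately in the feature table. Rem2 carries a serine 69 to alanine substitution, which removes a potential phosphorylation site, and is also RNAi resistant, so it can be expressed alongside knockdown of endogenous Rem2 in rescue experiments. The insert also contains T13I and T15I changes relative to the reference protein. The associated study concerns CaMKII-dependent phosphorylation of Rem2 and its role in restricting dendritic complexity, indicating use as a non-phosphorylatable mutant in that setting.
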