Addgene plasmid #51590: pCMV-myc-Rem2 S69A
Purpose: expresses myc-tagged Rem2 S-A mutant
Depositing lab: Suzanne Paradis. Depositing organization: Brandeis University. Publication: CaMKII-dependent phosphorylation of the GTPase Rem2 is required to restrict dendritic complexity. Ghiretti AE, Kenny K, Marr MT 2nd, Paradis S. J Neurosci. 2013 Apr 10;33(15):6504-15. doi: 10.1523/JNEUROSCI.3861-12.2013. PubMed 23575848.
Backbone
  Vector backbone: pCMV
  Backbone size w/o insert (bp): 4000
  Vector type: Mammalian Expression
Growth in bacteria
  Bacterial resistance: Ampicillin, 100 μg/mL
  Growth temperature: 37°C
  Growth strain: DH5alpha
  Copy number: Unknown
Gene/Insert
  Gene/Insert name: Rem2
  Species: M. musculus (mouse)
  Insert size (bp): 1000
  Mutation: Serine 69 to Alanine; also RNAi resistant
  Entrez Gene: Rem2 (a.k.a. AW411893)
  Promoter: CMV
  Tag / fusion protein: myc (N terminal on backbone)
  Cloning method: Restriction Enzyme; 5′ cloning site EcoRI (unknown if destroyed); 3′ cloning site KpnI (unknown if destroyed)
  Sequencing primers: 5′ GATCCGGTACTAGAGGAACTGAAAAAC; 3′ CATTCTAGTTGTGGTTTGTCC
Terms and licenses: Academic/Nonprofit Terms; Industry Terms: Not Available to Industry
Depositor comments: Please note that the sequence of the myc epitope tag in this plasmid is MQKLISEEDLL, which differs from the standard EQKLISEEDLL. The Rem2 insert in this plasmid contains T13I and T15I mutations when compared to GenBank reference sequence NP_542764.2.
How to cite: pCMV-myc-Rem2 S69A was a gift from Suzanne Paradis (Addgene plasmid # 51590 ; http://n2t.net/addgene:51590 ; RRID:Addgene_51590)
