>Addgene plasmid #51590 | pCMV-myc-Rem2 S69A | addgene partial sequence | sequence record 81082 | CMV-F
AGCTCGTTTAGTGAACCGTCAGATCGCCTGGAGACGCCATCCACGCTGTTTTGACCTCCATAGAAGACAC
CGGGACCGATCCAGCCTCCGGACTCTAGAGGATCCGGTACTAGAGGAACTGAAAAACCAGAAAGTTAACT
GGTAAGTTTAGTCTTTTTGTCTTTTATTTCAGGTCCCGGATCCGGTGGTGGTGCAAATCAAAGAACTGCT
CCTCAGTGGATGTTGCCTTTACTTCTAGGCCTGTACGGAAGTGTTACTTCTGCTCTAAAAGCTGCGGAAT
TGTACCCGCGGGCCCACCATGGCATCAATGCAGAAGCTGATCTCAGAGGAGGACCTGCTTATGGCCATGG
AGGCCCGAATTCACATGCACACGGACCTTGACACCGACATGGACATGGACATAGAAATCGTAGCACTTTG
TTCTTCCAGCAGCCGCCAGGCCTCCCCACTGGGGACACCCACACCAGAAGCAGATACTACACTTCTGAAA
CAGAAGCCAGAGAAACTGTTAGCAGAGTTGGACCTGAGCGGGCCTCCTCCTGCTCCTGGGGTCCCCAGAC
GAAGAGGAGCCATGCCCGTGCCCTACAAACACCAGCTGCGGCGGGCCCAAGCTGTAGATGAACTTGACTG
GCCACCCCAGGCCTCCCCCTCTGGCTCCTCTGACTCCTTGGGCTCAGGGGAGGCAGCCCTTACCCAAAAA
GATGGCGTCTTTAAGGTCATGCTCGTGGGGGAGAGTGGCGTGGGCAAGAGCACTCTAGCGGGCACTTTTG
GAGGTCTCCAGGGAGACCATGCTCACGAGATGGAAAATTCCGAGGACACCTATGAGAGGCGAATTATGGT
GGACAAAGAAGAAGTGACTTTAATTGTTTATGACATCTGGGAACAGGGAGATGCAGGAGGATGGCTGCAG
GATCACTGCCTTCAGACGGGGGATGCCTTTCTCATCGTCTTCTCAGTGACAGATCGACGAAGCTTCTCTA
AAGTTCCAGAAACCCTTCTTCGGCTCCGGGCTGGG
