>Addgene plasmid #51590 | pCMV-myc-Rem2 S69A | addgene partial sequence | sequence record 81536 | EBV-rev 5'-GTGGTTTGTCCAAACTCATC-3'
GCGGCCGCGGTACCTCGAGTCAGAGCACAGAGAGGTCGTGACATGACCTGGAGCGTTGCTTGAAGAACTT
AGCGTTGCGCGGCACCAGGTTGGCGAGGAAGCGCTTAGCTTTCTTGGTGAGGCTCTCACGGCGCGTAGGC
GGCGCGGGGCCGTCCGGGCTGCTAGGTTCGGGTCGCTGGTCCCCGGCATGACCCCGGCCCCGCCGCAGCC
TGATCTGACGCACAGCACCCTCGAAGAGCTCACGAGTGTTGTGGTGGAGAGCGGCCGACGTCTCGATGTG
CTTGCAGCTCAGCGTCCCAGCCAGATGGCGACCCTCCTCCAGTGATACCTCCCGGGAGCGGGCCAGGTCA
CTCTTATTTCCAACAAGGATGACAGGTAGGTCATGGTGGGGCCTCCCAGCCCGGAGCCGAAGAAGGGTTT
CTGGAACTTTAGAGAAGCTTCGTCGATCTGTCACTGAGAAGACGATGAGAAAGGCATCCCCCGTCTGAAG
GCAGTGATCCTGCAGCCATCCTCCTGCATCTCCCTGTTCCCAGATGTCATAAACAATTAAAGTCACTTCT
TCTTTGTCCACCATAATTCGCCTCTCATAGGTGTCCTCGGAATTTTCCATCTCGTGAGCATGGTCTCCCT
GGAGACCTCCAAAAGTGCCCGCTAGAGTGCTCTTGCCCACGCCACTCTCCCCCACGAGCATGACCTTAAA
GACGCCATCTTTTTGGGTAAGGGCTGCCTCCCCTGAGCCCAAGGAGTCAGAGGAGCCAGAGGGGGAGGCC
TGGGGTGGCCAGTCAAGTTCATCTACAGCTTGGGCCCGCCGCAGCTGGTGTTTGTAGGGCACGGGCATGG
CTCCTCTTCGTCTGGG
