>Addgene plasmid #51590 | pCMV-myc-Rem2 S69A | addgene partial sequence | sequence record 92487 | CMV-F 5'-CGCAAATGGGCGGTAGGCGTG-3'
AGCAGAGCTCGTTTAGTGAACCGTCAGATCGCCTGGAGACGCCATCCACGCTGTTTTGACCTCCATAGAA
GACACCGGGACCGATCCAGCCTCCGGACTCTAGAGGATCCGGTACTAGAGGAACTGAAAAACCAGAAAGT
TAACTGGTAAGTTTAGTCTTTTTGTCTTTTATTTCAGGTCCCGGATCCGGTGGTGGTGCAAATCAAAGAA
CTGCTCCTCAGTGGATGTTGCCTTTACTTCTAGGCCTGTACGGAAGTGTTACTTCTGCTCTAAAAGCTGC
GGAATTGTACCCGCGGGCCCACCATGGCATCAATGCAGAAGCTGATCTCAGAGGAGGACCTGCTTATGGC
CATGGAGGCCCGAATTCACATGCACACGGACCTTGACACCGACATGGACATGGACATAGAAATCGTAGCA
CTTTGTTCTTCCAGCAGCCGCCAGGCCTCCCCACTGGGGACACCCACACCAGAAGCAGATACTACACTTC
TGAAACAGAAGCCAGAGAAACTGTTAGCAGAGTTGGACCTGAGCGGGCCTCCTCCTGCTCCTGGGGTCCC
CAGACGAAGAGGAGCCATGCCCGTGCCCTACAAACACCAGCTGCGGCGGGCCCAAGCTGTAGATGAACTT
GACTGGCCACCCCAGGCCTCCCCCTCTGGCTCCTCTGACTCCTTGGGCTCAGGGGAGGCAGCCCTTACCC
AAAAAGATGGCGTCTTTAAGGTCATGCTCGTGGGGGAGAGTGGCGTGGGCAAGAGCACTCTAGCGGGCAC
TTTTGGAGGTCTCCAGGG
