>Addgene plasmid #51590 | pCMV-myc-Rem2 S69A | addgene partial sequence | sequence record 92488 | EBV-rev 5'-GTGGTTTGTCCAAACTCATC-3'
CCGCGGCCGCGGTACCTCGAGTCAGAGCACAGAGAGGTCGTGACATGACCTGGAGCGTTGCTTGAAGAAC
TTAGCGTTGCGCGGCACCAGGTTGGCGAGGAAGCGCTTAGCTTTCTTGGTGAGGCTCTCACGGCGCGTAG
GCGGCGCGGGGCCGTCCGGGCTGCTAGGTTCGGGTCGCTGGCCCCCGGCATGACCCCGGCCCCGCCGCAG
CCTGATCTGACGCACAGCACCCTCGAAGAGCTCACGAGTGTTGTGGTGGAGAGCGGCCGACGTCTCGATG
TGCTTGCAGCTCAGCGTCCCAGCCAGATGGCGACCCTCCTCCAGTGATACCTCCCGGGAGCGGGCCAGGT
CACTCTTATTTCCAACAAGGATGACAGGTAGGTCATGGTGGGGCCTCCCAGCCCGGAGCCGAAGAAGGGT
TTCTGGAACTTTAGAGAAGCTTCGTCGATCTGTCACTGAGAAGACGATGAGAAAGGCATCCCCCGTCTGA
AGGCAGTGATCCTGCAGCCATCCTCCTGCATCTCCCTGTTCCCAGATGTCATAAACAATTAAAGTCACTT
CTTCTTTGTCCACCATAATTCGCCTCTCATAGGTGTCCTCGGAATTTTCCATCTCGTGAGCATGGTCTCC
CTGGAGACCTCCAAAAGTGCCCGCTAGAGTGCTCTTGCCCACGCCACTCTCCCCCACGAGCATGACCTTA
AAGACGCCATCTTTTTGGGTAAGGGCTGCCTCCCCTGAGCCCAAGGAGTCAGAGGAGCCAGAGGGGGAGG
CCTGGGGTGGCCAGTCAAGTTCATCTACAGCTTGGGCCCGCCGCAGCTGGTGTTTGTAGGGCACGGGCAT
GGCTCCTCTTCGTCTGGGGACCCCAGGAGCAGGAGGA
